>Addgene plasmid #58745 | Opto-mFGFR1_204 | depositor full sequence | sequence record 90872 | Opto-mFGFR1_204 sequence 7238 bps
GACGGATCGGGAGATCTCCCGATCCCCTATGGTGCACTCTCAGTACAATCTGCTCTGATGCCGCATAGTT
AAGCCAGTATCTGCTCCCTGCTTGTGTGTTGGAGGTCGCTGAGTAGTGCGCGAGCAAAATTTAAGCTACA
ACAAGGCAAGGCTTGACCGACAATTGCATGAAGAATCTGCTTAGGGTTAGGCGTTTTGCGCTGCTTCGCG
ATGTACGGGCCAGATATACGCGTTGACATTGATTATTGACTAGTTATTAATAGTAATCAATTACGGGGTC
ATTAGTTCATAGCCCATATATGGAGTTCCGCGTTACATAACTTACGGTAAATGGCCCGCCTGGCTGACCG
CCCAACGACCCCCGCCCATTGACGTCAATAATGACGTATGTTCCCATAGTAACGCCAATAGGGACTTTCC
ATTGACGTCAATGGGTGGAGTATTTACGGTAAACTGCCCACTTGGCAGTACATCAAGTGTATCATATGCC
AAGTACGCCCCCTATTGACGTCAATGACGGTAAATGGCCCGCCTGGCATTATGCCCAGTACATGACCTTA
TGGGACTTTCCTACTTGGCAGTACATCTACGTATTAGTCATCGCTATTACCATGGTGATGCGGTTTTGGC
AGTACATCAATGGGCGTGGATAGCGGTTTGACTCACGGGGATTTCCAAGTCTCCACCCCATTGACGTCAA
TGGGAGTTTGTTTTGGCACCAAAATCAACGGGACTTTCCAAAATGTCGTAACAACTCCGCCCCATTGACG
CAAATGGGCGGTAGGCGTGTACGGTGGGAGGTCTATATAAGCAGAGCTCTCTGGCTAACTAGAGAACCCA
CTGCTTACTGGCTTATCGAAATTAATACGACTCACTATAGGGAGACACAAGCTGGCTAGCGTTTAAACGG
GCCCTCTAGACTCGAGCGGCCGCGGCCACCATGGGGAGTAGCAAGAGCAAGCCTAAGGACCCCAGCCAGC
GCCTCGACATGAAGAGCGGCACCAAGAAGAGCGACTTCCATAGCCAGATGGCTGTGCACAAGCTGGCCAA
GAGCATCCCTCTGCGCAGACAGGTAACAGTGTCAGCTGACTCCAGTGCATCCATGAACTCTGGGGTTCTC
CTGGTTCGGCCCTCACGGCTCTCCTCCAGCGGGACCCCCATGCTGGCTGGAGTCTCCGAATATGAGCTCC
CTGAGGATCCCCGCTGGGAGCTGCCACGAGACAGACTGGTCTTAGGCAAACCACTTGGCGAGGGCTGCTT
CGGGCAGGTGGTGTTGGCTGAGGCCATCGGGCTGGATAAGGACAAACCCAACCGTGTGACCAAAGTGGCC
GTGAAGATGTTGAAGTCCGACGCAACGGAGAAGGACCTGTCGGATCTGATCTCGGAGATGGAGATGATGA
AAATGATTGGGAAGCACAAGAATATCATCAACCTTCTGGGAGCGTGCACACAGGATGGTCCTCTTTATGT
CATTGTGGAGTACGCCTCCAAAGGCAATCTCCGGGAGTATCTACAGGCCCGGAGGCCTCCTGGGCTGGAG
TACTGCTATAACCCCAGCCACAACCCCGAGGAACAGCTGTCTTCCAAAGATCTGGTATCCTGTGCCTATC
AGGTGGCTCGGGGCATGGAGTATCTTGCCTCTAAGAAGTGTATACACCGAGACCTGGCTGCTAGGAACGT
CCTGGTGACCGAGGATAACGTAATGAAGATCGCAGACTTTGGCTTAGCTCGAGACATTCATCATATCGAC
TACTACAAGAAAACCACCAACGGCCGGCTGCCTGTGAAGTGGATGGCCCCTGAGGCGTTGTTTGACCGGA
TCTACACACACCAGAGCGATGTGTGGTCTTTTGGAGTGCTCTTGTGGGAGATCTTCACTCTGGGTGGCTC
CCCATACCCCGGTGTGCCTGTGGAGGAACTTTTCAAGCTGCTGAAGGAGGGTCATCGAATGGACAAGCCC
AGTAACTGTACCAATGAGCTGTACATGATGATGCGGGACTGCTGGCATGCAGTGCCCTCTCAGAGACCTA
CGTTCAAGCAGTTGGTGGAAGACCTGGACCGCATTGTGGCCTTGACCTCCAACCAGGAGTATCTGGACCT
GTCCATACCGCTGGACCAGTACTCACCCAGCTTTCCCGACACACGGAGCTCCACCTGCTCCTCAGGGGAG
GACTCTGTCTTCTCTCATGAGCCGTTACCTGAGGAGCCCTGTCTGCCTCGACACCCCACCCAGCTTGCCA
ACAGTGGACTCAAACGGCGCGTCGAGACCGGTCCTGACTACAGTCTCGTGAAGGCTCTGCAAATGGCACA
ACAGAATTTTGTCATTACAGACGCCTCCCTCCCAGACAACCCTATCGTCTACGCCAGTAGAGGGTTTCTG
ACACTGACAGGCTATTCTCTCGACCAGATCCTGGGCAGGAACTGCAGGTTTCTGCAAGGGCCAGAAACAG
ACCCAAGAGCTGTGGATAAGATCAGGAATGCCATCACCAAAGGCGTTGATACCAGTGTCTGTCTGCTGAA
TTATAGACAGGATGGCACAACCTTCTGGAATCTCTTCTTCGTGGCTGGACTCAGAGATTCTAAGGGCAAT
ATTGTCAACTACGTCGGAGTGCAGTCAAAGGTGAGCGAAGATTATGCCAAGCTGCTGGTCAACGAGCAGA
ACATTGAGTACAAAGGTGTGCGCACCAGTAACATGCTGCGCAGAAAGCCCGGTGGATCCGGAGTCGACTA
TCCGTACGACGTACCAGACTACGCACTCGACTAAGAATTCCACCACACTGGACTAGTGGATCCGAGCTCG
GTACCAAGCTTAAGTTTAAACCGCTGATCAGCCTCGACTGTGCCTTCTAGTTGCCAGCCATCTGTTGTTT
GCCCCTCCCCCGTGCCTTCCTTGACCCTGGAAGGTGCCACTCCCACTGTCCTTTCCTAATAAAATGAGGA
AATTGCATCGCATTGTCTGAGTAGGTGTCATTCTATTCTGGGGGGTGGGGTGGGGCAGGACAGCAAGGGG
GAGGATTGGGAAGACAATAGCAGGCATGCTGGGGATGCGGTGGGCTCTATGGCTTCTGAGGCGGAAAGAA
CCAGCTGGGGCTCTAGGGGGTATCCCC
[124 nt withheld, positions 3108-3231]
C
[91 nt withheld, positions 3233-3323]
A
[49 nt withheld, positions 3325-3373]
CCTTTGACGTTGGAGTCCACGTTCTTT
[37 nt withheld, positions 3401-3437]
ACCCTATCTCGGTCTATTCTTTTGATTTATAAGGGATTTTGCCGATTTCGGCCTATTGGTTAAAAAATGA
GCTGATTTAACAAAAATTTAACGCGAATTAATTCTGTGGAATGTGTGTCAGTTAGGGTGTGGAAAGTCCC
CAGGCTCCCCAGCAGGCAGAAGTATGCAAAGCATGCATCTCAATTAGTCAGCAACCAGGTGTGGAAAGTC
CCCAGGCTCCCCAGCAGGCAGAAGTATGCAAAGCATGCATCTCAATTAGTCAGCAACCATAGTCCCGCCC
CTAACTCCGCCCATCCCGCCCCTAACTCCGCCCAGTTCCGCCCATTCTCCGCCCCATGGCTGACTAATTT
TTTTTATTTATGCAGAGGCCGAGGCCGCCTCTGCCTCTGAGCTATTCCAGAAGTAGTGAGGAGGCTTTTT
TGGAGGCCTAGGCTTTTGCAAAAAGCTCCCGGGAGCTTGTATATCCATTTTCGGATCTGATCAAGAGACA
GGATGAGGATCGTTTCGCATGATTGAACAAGATGGATTGCACGCAGGTTCTCCGGCCGCTTGGGTGGAGA
GGCTATTCGGCTATGACTGGGCACAACAGACAATCGGCTGCTCTGATGCCGCCGTGTTCCGGCTGTCAGC
GCAGGGGCGCCCGGTTCTTTTTGTCAAGACCGACCTGTCCGGTGCCCTGAATGAACTGCAGGACGAGGCA
GCGCGGCTATCGTGGCTGGCCACGACGGGCGTTCCTTGCGCAGCTGTGCTCGACGTTGTCACTGAAGCGG
GAAGGGACTGGCTGCTATTGGGCGAAGTGCCGGGGCAGGATCTCCTGTCATCTCACCTTGCTCCTGCCGA
GAAAGTATCCATCATGGCTGATGCAATGCGGCGGCTGCATACGCTTGATCCGGCTACCTGCCCATTCGAC
CACCAAGCGAAACATCGCATCGAGCGAGCACGTACTCGGATGGAAGCCGGTCTTGTCGATCAGGATGATC
TGGACGAAGAGCATCAGGGGCTCGCGCCAGCCGAACTGTTCGCCAGGCTCAAGGCGCGCATGCCCGACGG
CGAGGATCTCGTCGTGACCCATGGCGATGCCTGCTTGCCGAATATCATGGTGGAAAATGGCCGCTTTTCT
GGATTCATCGACTGTGGCCGGCTGGGTGTGGCGGACCGCTATCAGGACATAGCGTTGGCTACCCGTGATA
TTGCTGAAGAGCTTGGCGGCGAATGGGCTGACCGCTTCCTCGTGCTTTACGGTATCGCCGCTCCCGATTC
GCAGCGCATCGCCTTCTATCGCCTTCTTGACGAGTTCTTCTGAGCGGGACTCTGGGGTTCGAAATGACCG
ACCAAGCGACGCCCAACCTGCCATCACGAGATTTCGATTCCACCGCCGCCTTCTATGAAAGGTTGGGCTT
CGGAATCGTTTTCCGGGACGCCGGCTGGATGATCCTCCAGCGCGGGGATCTCATGCTGGAGTTCTTCGCC
CACCCCAACTTGTTTATTGCAGCTTATAATGGTTACAAATAAAGCAATAGCATCACAAATTTCACAAATA
AAGCATTTTTTTCACTGCATTCTAGTTGTGGTTTGTCCAAACTCATCAATGTATCTTATCATGTCTGTAT
ACCGTCGACCTCTAGCTAGAGCTTGGCGTAATCATGGTCATAGCTGTTTCCTGTGTGAAATTGTTATCCG
CTCACAATTCCACACAACATACGAGCCGGAAGCATAAAGTGTAAAGCCTGGGGTGCCTAATGAGTGAGCT
AACTCACATTAATTGCGTTGCGCTCACTGCCCGCTTTCCAGTCGGGAAACCTGTCGTGCCAGCTGCATTA
ATGAATCGGCCAACGCGCGGGGAGAGGCGGTTTGCGTATTGGGCGCTCTTCCGCTTCCTCGCTCACTGAC
TCGCTGCGCTCGGTCGTTCGGCTGCGGCGAGCGGTATCAGCTCACTCAAAGGCGGTAATACGGTTATCCA
CAGAATCAGGGGATAACGCAGGAAAGAACATGTGAGCAAAAGGCCAGCAAAAGGCCAGGAACCGTAAAAA
GGCCGCGTTGCTGGCGTTTTTCCATAGGCTCCGCCCCCCTGACGAGCATCACAAAAATCGACGCTCAAGT
CAGAGGTGGCGAAACCCGACAGGACTATAAAGATACCAGGCGTTTCCCCCTGGAAGCTCCCTCGTGCGCT
CTCCTGTTCCGACCCTGCCGCTTACCGGATACCTGTCCGCCTTTCTCCCTTCGGGAAGCGTGGCGCTTTC
TCATAGCTCACGCTGTAGGTATCTCAGTTCGGTGTAGGTCGTTCGCTCCAAGCTGGGCTGTGTGCACGAA
CCCCCCGTTCAGCCCGACCGCTGCGCCTTATCCGGTAACTATCGTCTTGAGTCCAACCCGGTAAGACACG
ACTTATCGCCACTGGCAGCAGCCACTGGTAACAGGATTAGCAGAGCGAGGTATGTAGGCGGTGCTACAGA
GTTCTTGAAGTGGTGGCCTAACTACGGCTACACTAGAAGAACAGTATTTGGTATCTGCGCTCTGCTGAAG
CCAGTTACCTTCGGAAAAAGAGTTGGTAGCTCTTGATCCGGCAAACAAACCACCGCTGGTAGCGGTTTTT
TTGTTTGCAAGCAGCAGATTACGCGCAGAAAAAAAGGATCTCAAGAAGATCCTTTGATCTTTTCTACGGG
GTCTGACGCTCAGTGGAACGAAAACTCACGTTAAGGGATTTTGGTCATGAGATTATCAAAAAGGATCTTC
ACCTAGATCCTTTTAAATTAAAAATGAAGTTTTAAATCAATCTAAAGTATATATGAGTAAACTTGGTCTG
ACAGTTACCAATGCTTAATCAGTGAGGCACCTATCTCAGCGATCTGTCTATTTCGTTCATCCATAGTTGC
CTGACTCCCCGTCGTGTAGATAACTACGATACGGGAGGGCTTACCATCTGGCCCCAGTGCTGCAATGATA
CCGCGAGACCCACGCTCACCGGCTCCAGATTTATCAGCAATAAACCAGCCAGCCGGAAGGGCCGAGCGCA
GAAGTGGTCCTGCAACTTTATCCGCCTCCATCCAGTCTATTAATTGTTGCCGGGAAGCTAGAGTAAGTAG
TTCGCCAGTTAATAGTTTGCGCAACGTTGTTGCCATTGCTACAGGCATCGTGGTGTCACGCTCGTCGTTT
GGTATGGCTTCATTCAGCTCCGGTTCCCAACGATCAAGGCGAGTTACATGATCCCCCATGTTGTGCAAAA
AAGCGGTTAGCTCCTTCGGTCCTCCGATCGTTGTCAGAAGTAAGTTGGCCGCAGTGTTATCACTCATGGT
TATGGCAGCACTGCATAATTCTCTTACTGTCATGCCATCCGTAAGATGCTTTTCTGTGACTGGTGAGTAC
TCAACCAAGTCATTCTGAGAATAGTGTATGCGGCGACCGAGTTGCTCTTGCCCGGCGTCAATACGGGATA
ATACCGCGCCACATAGCAGAACTTTAAAAGTGCTCATCATTGGAAAACGTTCTTCGGGGCGAAAACTCTC
AAGGATCTTACCGCTGTTGAGATCCAGTTCGATGTAACCCACTCGTGCACCCAACTGATCTTCAGCATCT
TTTACTTTCACCAGCGTTTCTGGGTGAGCAAAAACAGGAAGGCAAAATGCCGCAAAAAAGGGAATAAGGG
CGACACGGAAATGTTGAATACTCATACTCTTCCTTTTTCAATATTATTGAAGCATTTATCAGGGTTATTG
TCTCATGAGCGGATACATATTTGAATGTATTTAGAAAAATAAACAAATAGGGGTTCCGCGCACATTTCCC
CGAAAAGTGCCACCTGACGTC
Features (pLannotate 1.2.2; 22 found; start..end, strand, type, name):
     28..80      -  misc_feature   bom (fragment): basis of mobility region from pBR322
    235..614     +  enhancer       CMV enhancer: human cytomegalovirus immediate early enhancer
    615..818     +  promoter       CMV promoter: human cytomegalovirus (CMV) immediate early promoter
    814..847     +  LTR            5' LTR (truncated) (fragment): truncated 5' long terminal repeat (LTR) from HIV-1
    863..881     +  promoter       T7 promoter: promoter for bacteriophage T7 RNA polymerase
    941..982     +  CDS            myr: N-myristoylation signal from Src kinase (Pellman et al., 1985; Kaplan et al., 1988)
    989..2260    +  CDS            Fgfr1 (fragment): FGFR1_MOUSE - Also known as Flg. Experimental evidence at protein level: Swiss-Prot protein existence level 1. Tyrosine-protein kinase that acts as cell-surface receptor for fibroblast growth factors and plays an essential role in the regulation of embryonic development, cell proliferation, differentiation and migration. Required for normal mesoderm patterning and correct axial organization during embryonic development, normal skeletogenesis and normal development of the gonadotropin-releasing hormone (GnRH) neuronal system. Phosphorylates PLCG1, FRS2, GAB1 and SHB. Ligand binding leads to the
   2273..2626    +  CDS            PHOT (fragment): PHOT_CHLRE - Experimental evidence at protein level: Swiss-Prot protein existence level 1. Protein kinase that acts as a blue light photoreceptor (PubMed:15695460, PubMed:24285544). Required for non-photochemical quenching (NPQ), a mechanism that converts and dissipates the harmful excess absorbed light energy into heat and protect the photosynthetic apparatus from photo-oxidative damage (PubMed:27626383). Controls the energy-dependent chlorophyll fluorescence quenching (qE) activity of chlorophyll excited states by inducing the expression of the qE effector protein LHCSR3 in high light intens
   2838..3062    +  polyA_signal   bGH poly(A) signal: bovine growth hormone polyadenylation signal
   3066..3087    +  promoter       SV40 promoter (fragment): SV40 enhancer and early promoter
   3108..3536    +  rep_origin     f1 ori (sequence partly withheld): f1 bacteriophage origin of replication; arrow indicates direction of (+) strand synthesis
   3550..3879    +  promoter       SV40 promoter: SV40 enhancer and early promoter
   3946..4737    +  CDS            neo: KKA2_KLEPN - Also known as kan, nptII. Experimental evidence at protein level: Swiss-Prot protein existence level 1. Resistance to kanamycin, neomycin, paromomycin, ribostamycin, butirosin and gentamicin B. From Klebsiella pneumoniae.
   4761..4919    +  CDS            ble (fragment): BLE_KLEPN - Experimental evidence at protein level: Swiss-Prot protein existence level 1. Binding protein with a strong affinity to the bleomycin family of antibiotics. Binds to CL990; an antimitotic-antibiotic compound. From Klebsiella pneumoniae.
   4914..5035    +  polyA_signal   SV40 poly(A) signal: SV40 polyadenylation signal
   5108..5124    -  protein_bind   lac operator: The lac repressor binds to the lac operator to inhibit transcription in E. coli. This inhibition can be relieved by adding lactose or isopropyl-β-D-thiogalactopyranoside (IPTG). lac repressor encoded by lacI
   5132..5162    -  promoter       lac promoter: promoter for the E. coli lac operon
   5177..5198    -  protein_bind   CAP binding site: CAP binding activates transcription in the presence of cAMP. E. coli catabolite activator protein
   5211..5303    -  CDS            lacI (fragment): lac repressor; lacI; The lac repressor binds to the lac operator to inhibit transcription in E. coli. This inhibition can be relieved by adding lactose or isopropyl-β-D-thiogalactopyranoside (IPTG).
   5486..6071    -  rep_origin     ori: high-copy-number ColE1/pMB1/pBR322/pUC origin of replication
   6242..7102    -  CDS            AmpR: β-lactamase; bla; confers resistance to ampicillin, carbenicillin, and related antibiotics
   7103..7207    -  promoter       AmpR promoter: bla
