[The description below was written by a language model from this plasmid's Addgene catalogue record and pLannotate feature annotations shown in this document.]
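Description:
Opto-mFGFR1_204 is a mammalian expression plasmid built on the pcDNA3.1(-) backbone that encodes Opto-mFGFR1, an engineered receptor tyrosine kinase activated by light rather than by ligand. It is propagated in E. coli through a high-copy ColE1/pUC-type origin and selected with ampicillin via the β-lactamase gene. An f1 origin is also present. A neomycin phosphotransferase cassette driven by the SV40 early promoter and terminated by the SV40 polyadenylation signal allows G418 selection of transfected mammalian cells. Small annotated fragments (a truncated HIV-1 LTR, ble, lacI, bom, and lac promoter/operator elements) appear to be short backbone-derived matches rather than functional parts of the design.

The payload is transcribed from the human CMV immediate-early enhancer and promoter and terminated by the bovine growth hormone polyadenylation signal. A T7 promoter lies upstream of the coding region. According to the feature table, the open reading frame begins with the N-myristoylation signal from Src kinase, followed by a fragment of mouse Fgfr1. It then continues into a segment with similarity to the blue-light photoreceptor phototropin, which the automated tool matched to the Chlamydomonas protein. The record does not itself state the source organism of this light-sensing domain. This arrangement suggests a membrane-anchored receptor portion that lacks the native ligand-binding context, fused to a blue-light-responsive module so that illumination triggers kinase signalling. About 200 nt between the phototropin-like segment and the poly(A) signal are unannotated, so any C-terminal tag or additional sequence there is not documented. The construct is intended for spatially and temporally precise optical control of FGFR1 signalling in mammalian cells.
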