Addgene plasmid #58745: Opto-mFGFR1_204
Purpose: Expresses Opto-mFGFR1 (light-activated receptor tyrosine kinase)
Depositing lab: Harald Janovjak. Depositing organization: Institute of Science and Technology Austria (I.S.T. Austria). Publication: Spatio-temporally precise activation of engineered receptor tyrosine kinases by light. Grusch M, Schelch K, Riedler R, Reichhart E, Differ C, Berger W, Ingles-Prieto A, Janovjak H. EMBO J. 2014 Jul 1. pii: e201387695. 10.15252/embj.201387695 PubMed 24986882.
Backbone
  Vector backbone: pcDNA3.1-
  Vector type: Mammalian Expression
Growth in bacteria
  Bacterial resistance: Ampicillin, 100 μg/mL
  Growth temperature: 37°C
  Growth strain: XL10 Gold
  Copy number: Unknown
Gene/Insert
  Gene/Insert name: Opto-mFGFR1
Terms and licenses: Academic/Nonprofit Terms; Industry Terms: Not Available to Industry
How to cite: Opto-mFGFR1_204 was a gift from Harald Janovjak (Addgene plasmid # 58745 ; http://n2t.net/addgene:58745 ; RRID:Addgene_58745)
