>Addgene plasmid #58745 | Opto-mFGFR1_204 | addgene partial sequence | sequence record 93694 | CMV-F 5'-CGCAAATGGGCGGTAGGCGTG-3'
ACTAGAGAACCCACTGCTTACTGGCTTATCGAAATTAATACGACTCACTATAGGGAGACACAAGCTGGCT
AGCGTTTAAACGGGCCCTCTAGACTCGAGCGGCCGCGGCCACCATGGGGAGTAGCAAGAGCAAGCCTAAG
GACCCCAGCCAGCGCCTCGACATGAAGAGCGGCACCAAGAAGAGCGACTTCCATAGCCAGATGGCTGTGC
ACAAGCTGGCCAAGAGCATCCCTCTGCGCAGACAGGTAACAGTGTCAGCTGACTCCAGTGCATCCATGAA
CTCTGGGGTTCTCCTGGTTCGGCCCTCACGGCTCTCCTCCAGCGGGACCCCCATGCTGGCTGGAGTCTCC
GAATATGAGCTCCCTGAGGATCCCCGCTGGGAGCTGCCACGAGACAGACTGGTCTTAGGCAAACCACTTG
GCGAGGGCTGCTTCGGGCAGGTGGTGTTGGCTGAGGCCATCGGGCTGGATAAGGACAAACCCAACCGTGT
GACCAAAGTGGCCGTGAAGATGTTGAAGTCCGACGCAACGGAGAAGGACCTGTCGGATCTGATCTCGGAG
ATGGAGATGATGAAAATGATTGGGAAGCACAAGAATATCATCAACCTTCTGGGAGCGTGCACACAGGATG
GTCCTCTTTATGTCATTGTGGAGTACGCCTCCAAAGGCAATCTCCGGGAGTATCTACAGGCCCGGAGGCC
TCCTGGGCTGGAGTACTGCTATAACCCCAGCCACAACCCCGAGGAACAGCTGTCTTCCAAAGATCTGGTA
TCCTGTGCCTATCAGGTGGCTCGGGGCATGGAGTATCTTGCCTCTAAGAAGTGTATACACCGAGAC
