>Addgene plasmid #58745 | Opto-mFGFR1_204 | addgene partial sequence | sequence record 93705 | BGH-rev 5'-TAGAAGGCACAGTCGAGG-3'
CGAGCTCGGATCCACTAGTCCAGTGTGGTGGAATTCTTAGTCGAGTGCGTAGTCTGGTACGTCGTACGGA
TAGTCGACTCCGGATCCACCGGGCTTTCTGCGCAGCATGTTACTGGTGCGCACACCTTTGTACTCAATGT
TCTGCTCGTTGACCAGCAGCTTGGCATAATCTTCGCTCACCTTTGACTGCACTCCGACGTAGTTGACAAT
ATTGCCCTTAGAATCTCTGAGTCCAGCCACGAAGAAGAGATTCCAGAAGGTTGTGCCATCCTGTCTATAA
TTCAGCAGACAGACACTGGTATCAACGCCTTTGGTGATGGCATTCCTGATCTTATCCACAGCTCTTGGGT
CTGTTTCTGGCCCTTGCAGAAACCTGCAGTTCCTGCCCAGGATCTGGTCGAGAGAATAGCCTGTCAGTGT
CAGAAACCCTCTACTGGCGTAGACGATAGGGTTGTCTGGGAGGGAGGCGTCTGTAATGACAAAATTCTGT
TGTGCCATTTGCAGAGCCTTCACGAGACTGTAGTCAGGACCGGTCTCGACGCGCCGTTTGAGTCCACTGT
TGGCAAGCTGGGTGGGGTGTCGAGGCAGACAGGGCTCCTCAGGTAACGGCTCATGAGAGAAGACAGAGTC
CTCCCCTGAGGAGCAGGTGGAGCTCCGTGTGTCGGGAAAGCTGGGTGAGTACTGGTCCAGCGGTATGGAC
AGGTCCAGATACTCCTGGTTGGAGGTCAAGGCCACAATGCGGTCCAGGTCTTCCACCAACTGCTTGAACG
TAGGTCTCTGAGAGGGCACTGCATGCCAGCAGTCCCGCATCATCATGTACAGCTCATTGGTACAGTTACT
GGGCTTGTCCATTCGATGACCCTCCTTCAGCAGCTTGAA
